Addgene plasmid #209406: pGG-TurboID-GFP-PTS1
Purpose: Transiently expressing and visualizing the subcellular localization of TurboID fused with a peroxisomal targeting signal type I (PTS1) in planta
Depositing lab: Rosa Lozano-Durán. Depositing organization: Center for Plant Molecular Biology (ZMBP). Publication: The Ti-TAN plasmid toolbox for TurboID-based proximity labeling assays in Nicotiana benthamiana. Tan H, Zhou Y, Dinius E, Lozano-Duran R. J Integr Plant Biol. 2024 Jan 31. doi: 10.1111/jipb.13610. PubMed 38294100.
Backbone
  Vector backbone: LII alpha F1-2
  Backbone manufacturer: Parniske lab
  Vector type: Plant Expression
Growth in bacteria
  Bacterial resistance: Spectinomycin, 50 μg/mL
  Growth temperature: 37°C
  Growth strain: DH5alpha
  Copy number: High Copy
Gene/Insert
  Gene/Insert name: 3XHA-TurboID-PTS1
  Species: (TurboID) BirA from E. coli. PTS1 is from AUTOPHAGY-RELATED PROTEIN 1A (AT3G61960). PTS1 sequence is SNLQHRRSHL.
  Mutation: TurboID gene sequence C249A
  Promoter: Cauliflower mosaic virus (CaMV) 35S promoter
  Tag / fusion protein: GFP (C terminal on insert)
  Cloning method: Unknown
  Sequencing primers: 5′ 35S promoter; 3′ ACCGCGCGCGATAATTTAT
Terms and licenses: Academic/Nonprofit Terms; Industry Terms: Not Available to Industry
Depositor comments: 3XHA-TurboID sequence was amplified from 3xHA-TurboID-NLS_pCDNA3 (Addgene#107171). The 249th nucleotide cytosine (C) of TurboID was changed to adenine (A) without affecting the TurboID protein sequence.
How to cite: pGG-TurboID-GFP-PTS1 was a gift from Rosa Lozano-Durán (Addgene plasmid # 209406 ; http://n2t.net/addgene:209406 ; RRID:Addgene_209406)
