[The description below was written by a language model from this plasmid's Addgene catalogue record and pLannotate feature annotations shown in this document.]
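Description:
pGG-TurboID-GFP-PTS1 is a plant expression binary vector of about 8.3 kb built on the Golden Gate-type LII alpha F1-2 backbone. It is intended for transient expression in planta, with Nicotiana benthamiana being the system named in the associated toolbox. The backbone carries a high-copy ColE1/pUC-type origin for propagation in E. coli. It also has the pVS1 origin with its RepA replication and StaA stability genes, which normally support maintenance in Agrobacterium. Bacterial selection is by spectinomycin through the aadA aminoglycoside adenylyltransferase gene. Short annotated fragments of a gentamicin resistance gene, an integron Pc promoter and an incP oriV appear to be backbone remnants. No plant selectable marker is annotated between the T-DNA borders, which fits a transient-expression design.

Between the nopaline-type left and right T-DNA border repeats lies a single expression cassette. In it, the constitutive CaMV 35S promoter drives a fusion protein and a NOS terminator ends the transcript. According to the record, the fusion is 3xHA-tagged TurboID, the engineered high-activity E. coli BirA biotin ligase, followed directly by GFP (annotated as the S65T variant). It ends in a peroxisomal targeting signal type 1 taken from Arabidopsis AUTOPHAGY-RELATED PROTEIN 1A. The HA tag and the short PTS1 are not called as separate features in the table. The gaps flanking the annotated coding regions are consistent with their presence, and a PTS1 must sit at the extreme C-terminus to function. The TurboID coding sequence carries a silent C249A change that leaves the protein sequence unaltered.

The plasmid directs TurboID to peroxisomes and lets that localization be checked by GFP fluorescence. It serves as a compartment-specific construct in proximity-labeling experiments.
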