Features (pLannotate 1.2.2; 14 found; start..end, strand, type, name):
    184..207     +  promoter       Pc promoter (fragment): intI1 (promoter lies within the coding sequence); class 1 integron promoter
    383..439     +  CDS            GmR (fragment): gentamycin acetyltransferase; aacC1; confers resistance to gentamycin
    450..1237    +  CDS            SmR (fragment): aminoglycoside adenylyltransferase (Murphy, 1985); aadA; confers resistance to spectinomycin and streptomycin
   1482..1542    -  rep_origin     oriV (fragment): incP origin of replication
   1748..1942    -  rep_origin     pVS1 oriV: origin of replication for the Pseudomonas plasmid pVS1 (Heeb et al., 2000)
   2008..3081    -  CDS            pVS1 RepA: replication protein from the Pseudomonas plasmid pVS1 (Heeb et al., 2000)
   3510..4139    -  CDS            pVS1 StaA: stability protein from the Pseudomonas plasmid pVS1 (Heeb et al., 2000)
   4403..4427    +  misc_feature   LB T-DNA repeat: left border repeat from nopaline C58 T-DNA
   4996..5337    +  promoter       CaMV 35S promoter: strong constitutive promoter from cauliflower mosaic virus
   5444..6400    +  CDS            TurboID: mutant of the E. coli biotin ligase BioID engineered for improved catalytic efficiency (Branon et al., 2018)
   6401..7114    +  CDS            GFP (S65T): GFP (S65T) is a basic (constitutively fluorescent) green fluorescent protein published in 1995, derived from Aequorea victoria.
   7178..7430    +  terminator     NOS terminator: nopaline synthase terminator and poly(A) signal
   7491..7515    +  misc_feature   RB T-DNA repeat: right border repeat from nopaline C58 T-DNA
   7638..8226    -  rep_origin     ori: high-copy-number ColE1/pMB1/pBR322/pUC origin of replication
>Addgene plasmid #209406 | pGG-TurboID-GFP-PTS1 | addgene full sequence | sequence record 418444 | Addgene NGS Result
GAAAACTCACGTTAAGGGATTTTGGTCATGAGATTATCAAAAAGGATCTTCACCTAGATCATCGGAAGAA
CGGCAACTAAGCTGCCGGGTTTGAAACACGGATGATCTCGCGGAGGGTAGCATGTTGATTGTAACGATGA
CAGAGCGTTGCTGCCTGTGATCAATTCGGGCACGAACCCAGTGGACATAAGCCTGTTCGGTTCGTAAGCT
GTAATGCAAGTAGCGTATGCGCTCACGCAACTGGTCCAGAACCTTGACCGAACGCAGCGGTGGTAACGGC
GCAGTGGCGGTTTTCATGGCTTGTTATGACTGTTTTTTTGGGGTACAGTCTATGCCTCGGGCATCCAAGC
AGCAAGCGCGTTACGCCGTGGGTCGATGTTTGATGTTATGGAGCAGCAACGATGTTACGCAGCAGGGCAG
TCGCCCTAAAACAAAGTTAAACATCATGGGGGAAGCGGTGATCGCCGAAGTATCGACTCAACTATCAGAG
GTAGTTGGCGTCATCGAGCGCCATCTCGAACCGACGTTGCTGGCCGTACATTTGTACGGCTCCGCAGTGG
ATGGCGGCCTGAAGCCACACAGTGATATTGATTTGCTGGTTACGGTGACCGTAAGGCTTGATGAAACAAC
GCGGCGAGCTTTGATCAACGACCTTTTGGAAACTTCGGCTTCCCCTGGAGAGAGCGAGATTCTCCGCGCT
GTAGAAGTCACCATTGTTGTGCACGACGACATCATTCCGTGGCGTTATCCAGCTAAGCGCGAACTGCAAT
TTGGAGAATGGCAGCGCAATGACATTCTTGCAGGTATCTTCGAGCCAGCCACGATCGACATTGATCTGGC
TATCTTGCTGACAAAAGCAAGAGAACATAGCGTTGCCTTGGTAGGTCCAGCGGCGGAGGAACTCTTTGAT
CCGGTTCCTGAACAGGATCTATTTGAGGCGCTAAATGAAACCTTAACGCTATGGAACTCGCCGCCCGACT
GGGCTGGCGATGAGCGAAATGTAGTGCTTACGTTGTCCCGCATTTGGTACAGCGCAGTAACCGGCAAAAT
CGCGCCGAAGGATGTCGCTGCCGACTGGGCAATGGAGCGCCTGCCGGCCCAGTATCAGCCCGTCATACTT
GAAGCTAGACAGGCTTATCTTGGACAAGAAGAAGATCGCTTGGCCTCGCGCGCAGATCAGTTGGAAGAAT
TTGTCCACTACGTGAAAGGCGAGATCACCAAGGTAGTCGGCAAATAATGTCTAGCTAGAAATTCGTTCAA
GCCGACGCCGCTTCGCGGCGCGGCTTAACTCAAGCGTTAGATGCACTAAGCACATAATTGCTCACAGCCA
AACTATCAGGTCAAGTCTGCTTTTATTATTTTTAAGCGTGCATAATAAGCCCTACACAAATTGGGAGATA
TATCATGCATGACCAAAATCCCTTAACGTGAGTTTTCGTTCCACTGAGCGTCAGACCCCGTAGAAAAGAT
CAAAGGATCTTCTGCCATTTTTGGGGTGAGGCCGTTCGCGGCCGAGGGGCGCAGCCCCTGGGGGGATGGG
AGCTCGGTGCCTTGATGTGGGCGCCGGCGGTCGAGTGGCGACGGCGCGGCTTGTCCGCGCCCTGGTAGAT
TGCCTGGCCGTAGGCCAGCCATTTTTGAGCGGCCAGCGGCCGCGATAGGCCGACGCGAAGCGGCGGGGCG
TAGGGAGCGCAGCGACCGAAGGGTAGGCGCTTTTTGCAGCTCTTCGGCTGTGCGCTGGCCAGACAGTTAT
GCACAGGCCAGGCGGGTTTTAAGAGTTTTAATAAGTTTTAAAGAGTTTTAGGCGGAAAAATCGCCTTTTT
TCTCTTTTATATCAGTCACTTACATGTGTGACCGGTTCCCAATGTACGGCTTTGGGTTCCCAATGTACGG
GTTCCGGTTCCCAATGTACGGCTTTGGGTTCCCAATGTACGTGCTATCCACAGGAAAGAAGCTTTTTCGA
CCTTTTTCCCCTGCTAGGGCAATTTGCCCTAGCATCTGCTCCGTACATTAGGAACCGGCGGATGCTTCGC
CCTCGATCAGGTTGCGGTAGCGCATGACTAGGATCGGGCCAGCCTGCCCCGCCTCCTCCTTCAAATCGTA
CTCCGGCAGGTCATTTGACCCGATCAGCTTGCGCACGGTGAAACAGAACTTCTTGAACTCTCCGGCGCTG
CCACTGCGTTCGTAGATCGTCTTGAACAACCATCTGGCTTCTGCCTTGCCTGCGGCGCGGCGTGCCAGGC
GGTAGAGAAAACGGCCGATGCCGGGATCGATCAAAAAGTAATCGGGGTGAACCGTCAGCACGTCCGGGTT
CTTGCCTTCTGTGATCTCGCGGTACATCCAATCAGCTAGCTCGATCTCGATGTACTCCGGCCGCCCGGTT
TCGCTCTTTACGATCTTGTAGCGGCTAATCAAGGCTTCACCCTCGGATACCGTCACCAGGCGGCCGTTCT
TGGCCTTCTTCGTACGCTGCATGGCAACGTGCGTGGTGTTTAACCGAATGCAGGTTTCTACCAGGTCGTC
TTTCTGCTTTCCGCCATCGGCTCGCCGGCAGAACTTGAGTACGTCCGCAACGTGTGGACGGAACACGCGG
CCGGGCTTGTCTCCCTTCCCTTCCCGGTATCGGTTCATGGATTCGGTTAGATGGGAAACCGCCATCAGTA
CCAGGTCGTAATCCCACACACTGGCCATGCCGGCCGGCCCTGCGGAAACCTCTACGTGCCCGTCTGGAAG
CTCGTAGCGGATCACCTCGCCAGCTCGTCGGTCACGCTTCGACAGACGGAAAACGGCCACGTCCATGATG
CTGCGACTATCGCGGGTGCCCACGTCATAGAGCATCGGAACGAAAAAATCTGGTTGCTCGTCGCCCTTGG
GCGGCTTCCTAATCGACGACGCACCGGCTGCCGGCGGTTGCCGGGATTCTTTGCGGATTCGATCAGCGGC
CGCTTGCCACGATTCACCGGGGCGTGCTTCTGCCTCGATGCGTTGCCGCTGGGCGGCCTGCGCGGCCTTC
AACTTCTCCACCAGGTCATCACCCAGCGCCGCGCCGATTTGTACCGGGCCGGATGGTTTGCGACCGCTCA
CGCCGATTCCTCGGGCTTGGGGGTTCCAGTGCCATTGCAGGGCCGGCAGACAACCCAGCCGCTTACGCCT
GGCCAACCGCCCGTTCCTCCACACATGGGGCATTCCACGGCGTCGGTGCCTGGTTGTTCTTGATTTTCCA
TGCCGCCTCCTTTAGCCGCTAAAATTCATCTACTCATTTATTCATTTGCTCATTTACTCTGGTAGCTGCG
CGATGTATTCAGATAGCAGCTCGGTAATGGTCTTGCCTTGGCGTACCGCGTACATCTTCAGCTTGGTGTG
ATCCTCCGCCGGCAACTGAAAGTTGACCCGCTTCATGGCTGGCGTGTCTGCCAGGCTGGCCAACGTTGCA
GCCTTGCTGCTGCGTGCGCTCGGACGGCCGGCACTTAGCGTGTTTGTGCTTTTGCTCATTTTCTCTTTAC
CTCATTAACTCAAATGAGTTTTGATTTAATTTCAGCGGCCAGCGCCTGGACCTCGCGGGCAGCGTCGCCC
TCGGGTTCTGATTCAAGAACGGTTGTGCCGGCGGCGGCAGTGCCTGGGTAGCTCACGCGCTGCGTGATAC
GGGACTCAAGAATGGGCAGCTCGTACCCGGCCAGCGCCTCGGCAACCTCACCGCCGATGCGCGTGCCTTT
GATCGCCCGCGACACGACAAAGGCCGCTTGTAGCCTTCCATCCGTGACCTCAATGCGCTGCTTAACCAGC
TCCACCAGGTCGGCGGTGGCCCATATGTCGTAAGGGCTTGGCTGCACCGGAATCAGCACGAAGTCGGCTG
CCTTGATCGCGGACACAGCCAAGTCCGCCGCCTGGGGCGCTCCGTCGATCACTACGAAGTCGCGCCGGCC
GATGGCCTTCACGTCGCGGTCAATCGTCGGGCGGTCGATGCCGACAACGGTTAGCGGTTGATCTTCCCGC
ACGGCCGCCCAATCGCGGGCACTGCCCTGGGGATCGGAATCGACTAACAGAACATCGGCCCCGGCGAGTT
GCAGGGCGCGGGCTAGATGGGTTGCGATGGTCGTCTTGCCTGACCCGCCTTTCTGGTTAAGTACAGCGAT
AACCTTCATGCGTTCCCCTTGCGTATTTGTTTATTTACTCATCGCATCATATACGCAGCGACCGCATGAC
GCAAGCTGTTTTACTCAAATACACATCACCTTTTTAGACGGCGGCGCTCGGTTTCTTCAGCGGCCAAGCT
GGCCGGCCAGGCCGCCAGCTTGGCATCAGACAAACCGGCCAGGATTTCATGCAGCCGCACGGCTGATGGG
CTGCCTGTATCGAGTGGTGATTTTGTGCCGAGCTGCCGGTCGGGGAGCTGTTGGCTGGCTGGTGGCAGGA
TATATTGTGGTGTAAACAAATTGACGCTTAGACAACTTAATAACACATTGCGGACGTTTTTAATGTACTG
GGGTGGATTACGGAAGACAATACGGCGGAGATTAGCCTTTTCAATTTCAGAAAGAATGCTAACCCACAGA
TGGTTAGAGAGGCTTACGCAGCACGACTCATCAAGACGATCTACCCGAGCAATAATCTCCAGGAAATCAA
ATACCTTCCCAAGAAGGTTAAAGATGCAGTCAAAAGATTCAGGACTAACTGCATCAAGAACACAGAGAAA
GATATATTTCTCAAGATCAGAAGTACTATTCCAGTATGGACGATTCAAGGCTTGCTTCACAAACCAAGGC
AAGTAATAGAGATTGGAGTCTCTAAAAAGGTAGTTCCCACTGAATCAAAGGCCATGGAGTCAAAGATTCA
AATAGAGGACCTAACAGAACTCGCCGTAAAGACTGGCGAACAGTTCATACAGAGTCTCTTACGACTCAAT
GACAAGAAGAAAATCTTCGTCAACATGGTGGAGCACGACACACTTGTCTACTCCAAAAATATCAAAGATA
CAGTCTCAGAAGAGCAAAGGGCAATTGAGACTTTTCAACAAAGGGTAATATCCGGAAACCTCCTCGGATT
CCATTGCCCAGCTATCTGTCACTTTATTGTGAAGATAGTGGAAAAGGAAGGTGGCTCCTACAAATGCCAT
CATTGCGATAAAGGAAAGGCCATCGTTGAAGATGCCTCTGCCGACAGTGGTCCCAAAGATGGACCCCCAC
CCACGAGGAGCATCGTGGAAAAAGAACACGTTCCAACCACGACTTCAAAGCAAGTGGATTGATGTGATAT
CTCCACTGACGTAAGGGATGACGCACAATCCCACTATCCTTCGCAAGACCCTTCCTCTATATAAGGAAGT
TCATTTCATTTGGAGAGAACACGCACCATGTACCCGTATGATGTTCCGGATTACGCTGGCTATCCCTACG
ACGTGCCCGACTATGCCGGGTACCCCTATGACGTCCCAGACTACGCAGCTAGCAAAGACAATACTGTGCC
TCTGAAGCTGATCGCTCTCCTGGCTAATGGCGAGTTCCATAGTGGCGAACAGCTGGGAGAAACCCTGGGC
ATGTCCAGGGCCGCTATCAACAAGCACATTCAGACTCTGCGCGACTGGGGCGTGGACGTGTTCACCGTGC
CCGGAAAGGGCTACTCTCTGCCCGAGCCTATCCCGCTGCTGAACGCTAAACAGATTCTGGGACAGCTGGA
CGGCGGGAGCGTGGCAGTCCTGCCTGTGGTAGACTCCACCAATCAGTACCTGCTGGATCGAATCGGCGAG
CTGAAGAGTGGGGATGCTTGCATTGCAGAATATCAGCAGGCAGGGAGAGGAAGCAGAGGGAGGAAATGGT
TCTCTCCTTTTGGAGCTAACCTGTACCTGAGTATGTTTTGGCGCCTGAAGCGGGGACCAGCAGCAATCGG
CCTGGGCCCGGTCATCGGAATTGTCATGGCAGAAGCGCTGCGAAAGCTGGGAGCAGACAAGGTGCGAGTC
AAATGGCCCAATGACCTGTATCTGCAGGATAGAAAGCTGGCAGGCATCCTGGTGGAGCTGGCCGGAATAA
CAGGCGATGCTGCACAGATCGTCATTGGCGCCGGGATTAACGTGGCTATGAGGCGCGTGGAGGAAAGCGT
GGTCAATCAGGGCTGGATCACACTGCAGGAAGCAGGGATTAACCTGGACAGGAATACTCTGGCCGCTACG
CTGATCCGAGAGCTGCGGGCAGCCCTGGAACTGTTCGAGCAGGAAGGCCTGGCTCCATATCTGCCACGGT
GGGAGAAGCTGGATAACTTCATCAATAGACCCGTGAAGCTGATCATTGGGGACAAAGAGATTTTCGGGAT
TAGCCGGGGGATTGATAAACAGGGAGCCCTGCTGCTGGAACAGGACGGAGTTATCAAACCCTGGATGGGC
GGAGAAATCAGTCTGCGGTCTGCCGAAAAGATGAGCAAGGGCGAGGAGCTGTTCACCGGGGTGGTGCCCA
TCCTGGTCGAGCTGGACGGCGACGTAAACGGCCACAAGTTCAGCGTGTCCGGCGAGGGCGAGGGCGATGC
CACCTACGGCAAGCTGACCCTGAAGTTCATCTGCACCACCGGCAAGCTGCCCGTGCCCTGGCCCACCCTC
GTGACCACCTTCACCTACGGCGTGCAGTGCTTCAGCCGCTACCCCGACCACATGAAGCAGCACGACTTCT
TCAAGTCCGCCATGCCCGAAGGCTACGTCCAGGAGCGCACCATCTTCTTCAAGGACGACGGCAACTACAA
GACCCGCGCCGAGGTGAAGTTCGAGGGCGACACCCTGGTGAACCGCATCGAGCTGAAGGGCATCGACTTC
AAGGAGGACGGCAACATCCTGGGGCACAAGCTGGAGTACAACTACAACAGCCACAACGTCTATATCATGG
CCGACAAGCAGAAGAACGGCATCAAGGTGAACTTCAAGATCCGCCACAACATCGAGGACGGCAGCGTGCA
GCTCGCCGACCACTACCAGCAGAACACCCCCATCGGCGACGGCCCCGTGCTGCTGCCCGACAACCACTAC
CTGAGCACCCAGTCCGCCCTGAGCAAAGACCCCAACGAGAAGCGCGATCACATGGTCCTGCTGGAGTTCG
TGACCGCCGCCGGGATCACTCACGGCATGGACGAGCTGTACAAGTCTAACTTACAGCATCGTCGGTCTCA
TCTTTAGAAGGGCTAAGACCTAAGCTAGCCTAGAATCGATCGTTCAAACATTTGGCAATAAAGTTTCTTA
AGATTGAATCCTGTTGCCGGTCTTGCGATGATTATCATATAATTTCTGTTGAATTACGTTAAGCATGTAA
TAATTAACATGTAATGCATGACGTTATTTATGAGATGGGTTTTTATGATTAGAGTCCCGCAATTATACAT
TTAATACGCGATAGAAAACAAAATATAGCGCGCAAACTAGGATAAATTATCGCGCGCGGTGTCATCTATG
TTACTAGATCTGAGTGACCTAAGCTAGCCTAGTGTCGGGCTTGTCTTCTCTGGTTTAAACTATCAGTGTT
TGACAGGATATATTGGCGGGTAAACCTAAGAGAAAAGAGCGTTTATTAGAATAATCGGATATTTAAAAGG
GCGTGAAAAGGTTTATCCGTTCGTCCATTTGTATGTGCCAACCACAGGAACCGTAAAAAGGCCGCGTTGC
TGGCGTTTTTCCATAGGCTCCGCCCCCCTGACGAGCATCACAAAAATCGACGCTCAAGTCAGAGGTGGCG
AAACCCGACAGGACTATAAAGATACCAGGCGTTTCCCCCTGGAAGCTCCCTCGTGCGCTCTCCTGTTCCG
ACCCTGCCGCTTACCGGATACCTGTCCGCCTTTCTCCCTTCGGGAAGCGTGGCGCTTTCTCATAGCTCAC
GCTGTAGGTATCTCAGTTCGGTGTAGGTCGTTCGCTCCAAGCTGGGCTGTGTGCACGAACCCCCCGTTCA
GCCCGACCGCTGCGCCTTATCCGGTAACTATCGTCTTGAGTCCAACCCGGTAAGACACGACTTATCGCCA
CTGGCAGCAGCCACTGGTAACAGGATTAGCAGAGCGAGGTATGTAGGCGGTGCTACAGAGTTCTTGAAGT
GGTGGCCTAACTACGGCTACACTAGAAGGACAGTATTTGGTATCTGCGCTCTGCTGAAGCCAGTTACCTT
CGGAAAAAGAGTTGGTAGCTCTTGATCCGGCAAACAAACCACCGCTGGTAGCGGTGGTTTTTTTGTTTGC
AAGCAGCAGATTACGCGCAGAAAAAAAGGATCTCAAGAAGATCCTTTGATCTTTTCTACGGGGTCTGACG
CTCAGTGGAAC
